>Addgene plasmid #26713 | pLKO.1-puro-cfRabin8_4 | depositor partial sequence | sequence record 12634 | Author sequence
GCCCTGTAAACACAGAATT
