>Addgene plasmid #26713 | pLKO.1-puro-cfRabin8_4 | addgene partial sequence | sequence record 32954 | 26713 with hU6-F
TTTGACTGTAAACACAAAGATATTAATACAAAGTACGTGACGTAGAAAGTAATAATTTCTTGGGTAGTTT
GCAGTTTTAAAATTATGTTTTAAAATGGACTATCATATGCTTACCGTAACTTGAAAGTATTTCGATTTCT
TGGCTTTATATATCTTGTGGAAAGGACGAAACACCGGGCCCTGTAAACACAGAATTCTCGAGAATTCTGT
GTTTACAGGGCTTTTTGAATTCTCGACCTCGAGACAAATGGCAGTATTCATCCACAATTTTAAAAGAAAA
GGGGGGATTGGGGGGTACAGTGCAGGGGAAAGAATAGTAGACATAATAGCAACAGACATACAAACTAAAG
AATTACAAAAACAAATTACAAAAATTCAAAATTTTCGGGTTTATTACAGGGACAGCAGAGATCCACTTTG
GCCGCGGCTCGAGGGGGTTGGGGTTGCGCCTTTTCCAAGGCAGCCCTGGGTTTGCGCAGGGACGCGGCTG
CTCTGGGCGTGGTTCCGGGAAACGCAGCGGCGCCGACCCTGGGTCTCGCACATTCTTCACGTCCGTTCGC
AGCGTCACCCGGATCTTCGCCGCTACCCTTGTGGGCCCCCCGGCGACGCTTCCTGCTCCGCCCCTAAGTC
GGGAAGGTTCCTTGCGGTTCGCG
