[The description below was written by a language model from this plasmid's Addgene catalogue record.]
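Description:
pLKO.1-puro-cfRabin8_4 is a lentiviral RNAi plasmid built on the pLKO.1-puro backbone (about 7 kb without insert) and designed to knock down canine Rabin8, also known as Rab3IP. It is maintained in bacteria as a high-copy plasmid under ampicillin selection. The record lists a recombination-deficient host strain, which is commonly used to keep the repeated lentiviral LTR sequences stable. In mammalian cells, transduced or transfected populations are selected with puromycin.

The payload is a short hairpin RNA cassette cloned between the AgeI and EcoRI sites of the backbone, both of which were destroyed during cloning. The hairpin targets a 19-nucleotide sequence in dog Rabin8. The depositor notes that it matches the Rabin8-alpha isoform and only the dog sequence, so it is not expected to silence orthologues from other species. The record does not name the promoter. In the standard pLKO.1 design, the hairpin is transcribed from a human U6 RNA polymerase III promoter and puromycin resistance is expressed from a separate Pol II promoter. Both lie between the LTRs of a transfer vector that is packaged into virus when helper plasmids supply the packaging and envelope functions. No feature table was provided, so these elements cannot be confirmed for this particular construct.

The "_4" suffix suggests this plasmid may be one of several hairpins against the same gene, though the record does not say so. The associated publication concerns the molecular network that generates the apical surface and lumen de novo. This fits use of the plasmid for stable depletion of Rabin8 in dog-derived cells to study epithelial polarity and lumen formation. Because the hairpin is dog-specific, rescue with a Rabin8 orthologue from another species should in principle be possible.
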