Addgene plasmid #26713: pLKO.1-puro-cfRabin8_4
Depositing lab: Keith Mostov. Depositing organization: University of California, San Francisco (UCSF). Publication: A molecular network for de novo generation of the apical surface and lumen. Bryant DM, Datta A, Rodriguez-Fraticelli AE, Peranen J, Martin-Belmonte F, Mostov KE. Nat Cell Biol. 2010 Nov;12(11):1035-45. doi: 10.1038/ncb2106. Epub 2010 Oct 3. PubMed 20890297.
Backbone
  Vector backbone: pLKO.1-puro
  Backbone size w/o insert (bp): 7000
  Vector type: Mammalian Expression, Lentiviral, RNAi
  Selectable markers: Puromycin
Growth in bacteria
  Bacterial resistance: Ampicillin, 100 μg/mL
  Growth temperature: 37°C
  Growth strain: Stbl3
  Copy number: High Copy
Gene/Insert
  Gene/Insert name: dog Rabin8 RNAi (alt names: Rabin8; Rab3IP)
  gRNA/shRNA sequence: GCCCTGTAAACACAGAATT
  Species: C. familiaris (dog RNAi)
  Mutation: RNAi to dog Rabin8 alpha isoform.
  Cloning method: Restriction Enzyme; 5′ cloning site AgeI (destroyed during cloning); 3′ cloning site EcoRI (destroyed during cloning)
  Sequencing primers: 5′ LKO.1 5'
Terms and licenses: Academic/Nonprofit Terms; Industry Terms: Not Available to Industry
Depositor comments: RNAi to dog Rabin8. Matches the Rabin8-alpha isoform, and matches only dog sequence. RNAi target is: 5'-GCCCTGTAAACACAGAATT-3' .
How to cite: pLKO.1-puro-cfRabin8_4 was a gift from Keith Mostov (Addgene plasmid # 26713 ; http://n2t.net/addgene:26713 ; RRID:Addgene_26713)
